Addgene plasmid #174016: pDB4925
Purpose: pDUAL plasmid expressing Pil1-mCherry-Atg38(161-190) from 41nmt1 promoter
Depositing lab: Li-Lin Du. Depositing organization: National Institute of Biological Sciences, Beijing. Publication: Visual detection of binary, ternary and quaternary protein interactions in fission yeast using a Pil1 co-tethering assay. Yu ZQ, Liu XM, Zhao D, Xu DD, Du LL. J Cell Sci. 2021 Oct 1;134(19):jcs258774. doi: 10.1242/jcs.258774. Epub 2021 Oct 12. PubMed 34499173.
Backbone
  Vector backbone: pDUAL-41nmt1-Pil1-mCherry
  Backbone manufacturer: Li-Lin Du's lab
  Backbone size w/o insert (bp): 11000
  Modifications to backbone: BglII to digest the vector and insert Atg38(161-190) into it
  Vector type: Yeast Expression
  Selectable markers: LEU1, URA4
Growth in bacteria
  Bacterial resistance: Ampicillin, 100 μg/mL
  Growth temperature: 37°C
  Growth strain: DH5alpha
  Copy number: Unknown
Gene/Insert
  Gene/Insert name: Atg38(161-190)
  Species: S. pombe (fission yeast)
  Insert size (bp): 93
  GenBank ID: NP_595087.2
  Promoter: 41nmt1
  Tag / fusion protein: Pil1, mCherry, Atg38(161-190) (C terminal on backbone)
  Cloning method: Gibson Cloning
  Sequencing primers: 5′ GCTGTACAAGggtagatctCCCATGGATGATGATCAGC; 3′ GAAGTGGCGCGCCagatctTTAGTTACCAAGAGAAAAATCATCACC
Terms and licenses: Academic/Nonprofit Terms; Industry Terms: Not Available to Industry
Depositor comments: Visit https://www.biorxiv.org/content/10.1101/2021.04.13.439745v1 for the preprint.
How to cite: pDB4925 was a gift from Li-Lin Du (Addgene plasmid # 174016 ; http://n2t.net/addgene:174016 ; RRID:Addgene_174016)
