[The description below was written by a language model from this plasmid's Addgene catalogue record and pLannotate feature annotations shown in this document.]
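Description:
pDB4925 is a fission yeast (Schizosaccharomyces pombe) expression plasmid of about 11 kb built on a pDUAL-type backbone, pDUAL-41nmt1-Pil1-mCherry. It is propagated in E. coli through a high-copy ColE1/pUC-type origin with ampicillin resistance (AmpR), and it also carries an f1 phage origin and remnants of the lac promoter/lacZα region. For yeast, the feature table shows the S. pombe ars1 autonomously replicating sequence and a ura4 marker lying between two separate fragments of the leu1 gene. This matches the dual-use design of pDUAL vectors. The intact plasmid can be maintained episomally under uracil selection, while the split leu1 arrangement is generally used to target a linearised fragment lacking ars1 and ura4 to the leu1 locus with leucine selection. The record itself lists only LEU1 and URA4 as markers and does not describe this procedure.

The expression cassette is driven by the thiamine-repressible nmt1 promoter. The catalogue specifies the attenuated 41nmt1 version, although the automated annotation labels it as wild-type nmt1. It encodes a fusion of Pil1, mCherry and residues 161–190 of S. pombe Atg38, followed by the S. cerevisiae ADH1 terminator. The 93 bp Atg38 segment was inserted by Gibson assembly at a BglII site downstream of mCherry. It is not annotated in the feature table but would fall in the gap between mCherry and the terminator. According to the associated publication title, the plasmid belongs to a Pil1 co-tethering assay for visually detecting protein interactions in fission yeast. In this construct the Pil1-mCherry portion presumably serves as a red-labelled tether presenting the Atg38 peptide as bait, so that binding partners can be scored by co-localisation.
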