Features (pLannotate 1.2.2; 22 found; start..end, strand, type, name):
      2..94      +  CDS            lacI (fragment): lac repressor; lacI; The lac repressor binds to the lac operator to inhibit transcription in E. coli. This inhibition can be relieved by adding lactose or isopropyl-β-D-thiogalactopyranoside (IPTG).
    107..128     +  protein_bind   CAP binding site: CAP binding activates transcription in the presence of cAMP. E. coli catabolite activator protein
    143..173     +  promoter       lac promoter: promoter for the E. coli lac operon
    177..199     +  protein_bind   lac operator (fragment): The lac repressor binds to the lac operator to inhibit transcription in E. coli. This inhibition can be relieved by adding lactose or isopropyl-β-D-thiogalactopyranoside (IPTG). lac repressor encoded by lacI
    234..256     -  misc_feature   MCS (fragment): pUC18/19 multiple cloning site
    282..1433    +  promoter       nmt1 promoter: wild-type nmt1 promoter from Schizosaccharomyces pombe, conferring strong thiamine-repressible expression
   1446..2498    +  CDS            pil1: PIL1_SCHPO - Experimental evidence at protein level: Swiss-Prot protein existence level 1. Negative regulator of cell wall integrity (CWI) in unstressed cells, probably by inhibiting protein kinase ksg1/ppk21 activity and regulating their downstream CWI pathways pck2-MAP kinase pathway and protein kinase gad8 pathway. Activity may be regulated by the transient increase of sphingolipid long chain bases (LCBs) during heat stress (By similarity). From Schizosaccharomyces pombe (strain 972 / ATCC 24843) (Fission yeast).
   2505..3212    +  CDS            mCherry: mCherry is a basic (constitutively fluorescent) red fluorescent protein published in 2004, derived from Discosoma sp.. It is reported to be a very rapidly-maturing monomer with low acid sensitivity.
   3341..3528    +  terminator     ADH1 terminator: S. cerevisiae ADH1; transcription terminator for the S. cerevisiae alcohol dehydrogenase 1 (ADH1) gene
   4275..4796    +  CDS            leu1 (fragment): LEU3_SCHPO - Experimental evidence at protein level: Swiss-Prot protein existence level 1. Catalyzes the oxidation of 3-carboxy-2-hydroxy-4- methylpentanoate (3-isopropylmalate) to 3-carboxy-4-methyl-2- oxopentanoate. The product decarboxylates to 4-methyl-2 oxopentanoate. From Schizosaccharomyces pombe (strain 972 / ATCC 24843) (Fission yeast).
   5192..5986    -  CDS            S. pombe ura4: orotidine 5'-phosphate decarboxylase, required for uracil biosynthesis; Schizosaccharomyces pombe ura4
   6595..7378    -  rep_origin     ars1: Schizosaccharomyces pombe autonomously replicating sequence ars1
   7539..7604    +  CDS            hus5 (fragment): UBC9_SCHPO - Also known as ubc9. Experimental evidence at protein level: Swiss-Prot protein existence level 1. Catalyzes the covalent attachment of ubiquitin-like protein SUMO/Smt3 to other proteins. Required for efficient recovery from DNA damage or S-phase arrest and normal mitosis. This may be as part of a checkpoint independent recovery process. From Schizosaccharomyces pombe (strain 972 / ATCC 24843) (Fission yeast).
   7696..8094    +  CDS            leu1 (fragment): LEU3_SCHPO - Experimental evidence at protein level: Swiss-Prot protein existence level 1. Catalyzes the oxidation of 3-carboxy-2-hydroxy-4- methylpentanoate (3-isopropylmalate) to 3-carboxy-4-methyl-2- oxopentanoate. The product decarboxylates to 4-methyl-2 oxopentanoate. From Schizosaccharomyces pombe (strain 972 / ATCC 24843) (Fission yeast).
   8097..8254    +  CDS            lacZα (fragment): LacZα fragment of β-galactosidase; lacZ fragment
   8260..8311    -  misc_feature   bom (fragment): basis of mobility region from pBR322
   8330..8785    +  rep_origin     f1 ori (sequence partly withheld): f1 bacteriophage origin of replication; arrow indicates direction of (+) strand synthesis
   8786..8835    -  misc_feature   bom (fragment): basis of mobility region from pBR322
   8937..8972    -  CDS            rop (fragment): Rop protein, which maintains plasmids at low copy number; rop
   9067..9171    +  promoter       AmpR promoter: bla
   9172..10032   +  CDS            AmpR: β-lactamase; bla; confers resistance to ampicillin, carbenicillin, and related antibiotics
  10203..10791   +  rep_origin     ori: high-copy-number ColE1/pMB1/pBR322/pUC origin of replication
>Addgene plasmid #174016 | pDB4925 | addgene full sequence | sequence record 341695 | Addgene NGS Result
AGCGCCCAATACGCAAACCGCCTCTCCCCGCGCGTTGGCCGATTCATTAATGCAGCTGGCACGACAGGTT
TCCCGACTGGAAAGCGGGCAGTGAGCGCAACGCAATTAATGTGAGTTAGCTCACTCATTAGGCACCCCAG
GCTTTACACTTTATGCTTCCGGCTCGTATGTTGTGTGGAATTGTGAGCGGATAACAATTTCACACAGGAA
ACAGCTATGACCATGATTACGCCAAGCTTGCATGCCTGCAGGTCGATCGACTCTAGAGGATCAGAAAATT
ATCGCCATAAAAGACAGAATAAGTCATCAGCGGTTGTTTCATTTCCTATATTTTTTTTTTATTTTTTTAT
TTTTTAATAAGGGAAAATTTAACGTCTAAGGATACAGAAGATTGTTAGCACATTAAAGTAATAAAGGCTT
AAGTAGTAAGTGCCTTAGCATGTTATTGTATTTCAAAGGACATAATCTAAAATAATAACAATATCATTTC
TCACAAGTTATTCAATTTTCTTTTTTTTTTCTAATAATATCAAGAATGTATTATTTGTTTGACATAAGTC
AACTAATTTATTTAATATGCTGGATTAATCTTGCAGACATGTAAATTAACAAGTTTTAGTCAAATAACGT
TGAAGTTTCAATGAACTCAAATAATTTCTCTTTTTTTTTATATAACCATAATCTGATTTATATTTTCCGC
AGGGATCAACTGAAGTTATGACATTTGGATTGGATCACTTATAACCTTGGTCGCCAAATAATACAAAAAT
CAGCGTTATAAAACAAAGAAGGTTTTTGTTAAGAAATTAATCCTCTTTCTTGATAAGAAAGTTGAACCGA
AATTGCAGATACTGATATATGAAAATAATACCCACAATTTTGGGAATAGCGCAAGCCTCAATTTAAACAA
TAGGTGAGGACACATGATAATGACCTCAATGATTGTTAGAAGAAAAGAGCCTCATTACAAAATCGAAAAA
TGAATGGTTGGGTACAAGTTTCCAAAACATGGTAAAGTGGACTTTGCGTATGAGACGTAAATAGAAAAAA
ACACTTGTTATATGTTTTCTAGAATTATTGTTGTCTCTTTATGGTTGGATGATGCAAAATAGTAATTTCG
GTTAGTTGCTGTAAAACACCACGAGACAAATAGATATGGATATTTATTAAATCAGGAAAAACGTAACTCT
CGGCTACTGGATGGTTCAGTCACCCAACGATTACTGGGGAGAGAAAACAGGGCAAAAGCAAAGCTTAAAG
GAATCCGATTGTCATTCGGCAATGTGCAGCGAAACTAAAAACCGGATAATGGACCTGTTAATCGAAACAT
TGAAGATAAAGGAAGAGGAATCCTGGCATATCATCAATTGAATAAGTTGAATTAATTATTTCAATCTCAT
TCTCACTTTCTGACTTATAGTCGCTTTGTTAAAGCTAGCGGATCCATGATGAACCGTGCGTACTCTTTAA
GAAACAGCCGTGCCCCTACGGCCTCACAATTGTTAAACCCCCCTCCTCCCTCCTCTTCCACTCGTAGTGG
TCGTTTGTTTGCCCCCTTGAGTCATACCATGCGTATCAACCACGCTGCCACCTTCACCCCTGACTTGGCT
AAGCGTTTGGCTGTCTTGGTCAAGATGGAAAAGAACGTGATGCGCAGTATGGAGGTCACCATCCGTGGCC
GTCGTGATTGTGCTCGCCAACTTTCCTACTGGGGTGAGGACTGCGATGACGATATCAGCGACGTCACCGA
CAAATTGGGTGTCTTGTTTTACGAGATGGCCGAGTTGGAGAACTACTTGATCGATCGTTATGACCAATAC
CGTATGACGTTGAAGTCCATCCGTAACATCGAGTCCTCTGTCCAACCCTCTCGTGAGAAGAAGCAAAAGC
TCTTGGATCAAATCTATGCTCTTAAGCATAAGGATCCTGAATCCCCTCGCTTGGTCACCATGGAGCAAGA
GCTTGTTCGTGAGGAGGCTGCCTGTTTGGTTGCCGAGGCTCAACTTTCCAACACCACCCGTGAAAAGTTC
AAGCAAGCCATGACCTTCAACTTGGATGCCCTCCACGAGCATGCCGAGAAGCTCAACCTCATTGCCACCT
ATGGCAGACATTTGTTGAACTTGATTGACGACACCCCCGTCACTCCCGGTGAGGCTCGTCCTGCCTACGA
TGGTTATGAGACTTCCCGCCAAATCGTCATGGATGCTGAGCACGCCTTGAGCTCTTGGGTTCCCAGCCAA
CCCGCCGTCAACTTTGTCAAGCCTCAAATCGAGGATGATGCCCAAAGTGACGCTCGTTCCTGGAACGAGT
ATGAGGCTCAAGGTGAGCCCGTCCCCGTTGAGCAAGTCACCCACTTACAAGACGACGTTCAATCCGACAC
TAGCGAGATCATTGAGAACGAGCCTGGCATGCACCCTCATGTCCATGCTGAGCGTATGTCTCGCATTGCT
TCTGAGTCTAGCGATGCCGTTCCTCAGCAAACCGCCGTCCAGGTTGCTGGATCCATGGTGAGCAAGGGCG
AGGAGGATAACATGGCCATCATCAAGGAGTTCATGCGCTTCAAGGTGCACATGGAGGGCTCCGTGAACGG
CCACGAGTTCGAGATCGAGGGCGAGGGCGAGGGCCGCCCCTACGAGGGCACCCAGACCGCCAAGCTGAAG
GTGACCAAGGGTGGCCCCCTGCCCTTCGCCTGGGACATCCTGTCCCCTCAGTTCATGTACGGCTCCAAGG
CCTACGTGAAGCACCCCGCCGACATCCCCGACTACTTGAAGCTGTCCTTCCCCGAGGGCTTCAAGTGGGA
GCGCGTGATGAACTTCGAGGACGGCGGCGTGGTGACCGTGACCCAGGACTCCTCCCTGCAGGACGGCGAG
TTCATCTACAAGGTGAAGCTGCGCGGCACCAACTTCCCCTCCGACGGCCCCGTAATGCAGAAGAAGACCA
TGGGCTGGGAGGCCTCCTCCGAGCGGATGTACCCCGAGGACGGCGCCCTGAAGGGCGAGATCAAGCAGAG
GCTGAAGCTGAAGGACGGCGGCCACTACGACGCTGAGGTCAAGACCACCTACAAGGCCAAGAAGCCCGTG
CAGCTGCCCGGCGCCTACAACGTCAACATCAAGTTGGACATCACCTCCCACAACGAGGACTACACCATCG
TGGAACAGTACGAACGCGCCGAGGGCCGCCACTCCACCGGCGGCATGGACGAGCTGTACAAGGGTAGATC
TCCCATGGATGATGATCAGCCATCACCAAGCATATTTAGCTCCGATGAGAGTTTTTTGATCGTAGAAGGT
GATGATTTTTCTCTTGGTAACTAAAGATCTGGCGCGCCACTTCTAAATAAGCGAATTTCTTATGATTTAT
GATTTTTATTATTAAATAAGTTATAAAAAAAATAAGTGTATACAAATTTTAAAGTGACTCTTAGGTTTTA
AAACGAAAATTCTTATTCTTGAGTAACTCTTTCCTGTAGGTCAGGTTGCTTTCTCAGGTATAGTATGAGG
TCGCTCTTATTGACCACACCTCTACCGGCAGATCCGCTAGGGATAACAGGGTAATATACTAGTAAGATGA
TTCTTTTATCGTCGATAACGATGAGGATGTAGACGATTATGATGAGAGTGATTAGCTTCTAAAATTTGGT
GTTTTCAAACGCTATTTACAGTACAATCTGAAAAAATTGGATGAACATTGTAAATGGTAGGATACGAGTT
CCAATTAATGTATTTTTTAAGTATTACACTTAGCTTATTAATTTTATATATACATTCTACCTCTGTGGGT
TTAAAGACAACTCGTACACATACTCAAATTATTTATGAACATTATAATGCATATTCGTACTGTCTATTAA
ACATTTTTTTGACATTAAAAATTTCGTTTACTAACGTAGAAAGCGCTGATAATTGAGGCTACTATTTTAA
TATCTAGAAACAAAGATTCATTAATTAATTAAGTAAGCTCCAGGATACTTGTATATTTCGTTAAAAAAGC
GCAATTTCAACAATTCCTATGAACATCCATGATTTCATCACAAAATCAAACATATCAGGATTTAACGTGA
ATTATTTGCTTTCTTGTGATTTTCATCTGATTTCTGGTCATTTACGTTACTGTAAACAAGCTTTTTAAAA
AAAGGATTTTTTACGCAATATTATCGATATCCCAATCTGTAGTATAAAAAGTGCAACAGTGTTGAGTTTC
CCGAAACCAGGCATTTTTGCGGTAGGGTCTGAAACTTTCACGAAACCATTTCACAACAAAACTTCTTCAA
CAACATGTGTGCAAAGAAAATCGTCGTCTTACCAGGAGACCATATTGGCCCTGAAATTGTTGCTTCTGCC
TTGGAGGTTTTGAAAGTCGTTGAGAAGAAGCGACCTGAGTTAAAACTCGAGTTTGAAGAACACAAGATTG
GAGGTGCCTCTATTGATGCCTATGGAACCCCTTTGACTGACGAGACTGTGAAGGCTTGTTTGGAAGCTGA
CGGTGTTCTTTTGGGTGCCGTTGGTGGTCCTGAATGGACCAACCCCAATTGTCGTCCTGAGCAAGGTTTA
TTGAAGCTTCGTAAGAGTATGGGTGTTTGGGCCAACCTTCGACCTTGCAACTTTGCCAGCAAGTCTTTAG
TCAAGTACAGCCCTTTGAAGCCTGAAATCGTTGAAGGTGTCGATTTTTGTGTTGTACGAGAACTTACTGG
AGGTTGTTACTTTGGTGAGCGCACTGAGGACAACGGATCGGGTTATGCTATGGACACTTGGCCTTACAGT
TTGGAAGAAGTTTCTCGTATTGCTCGTTTGGCGGCCGCGGGCCCAACACCAATGTTTATAACCAAGTTTT
ATCTTGTTTGTCTACATGGTATTTTACATTCATCTACATACATCTTTCATTGGCTTTGTACATAGTTATC
ATTACAAGTCTAAAAAAATTCACTCTTTTCTTATTCAATGTCAATCCAAGAGAAAAGATTGTGGTAATGT
TGTAGGAGCATGTTTAATAAATTACTATAGCAAATTACTTTTTATTCCCAAGGTGTTTATCTATAATAGT
TAATATTTTAGTCGCTACATAAAATTTTACCAAAGAGTACTTGTATACTAATTCTAAATGCCTTCTGACA
TAAAACGCCTAGGAAAACAAACGCAAACAAGGCATCGACTTTTTCAATAACCAACCAAAAAAATTTTACA
TTAGTCTTTTTTTAATGCTGAGAAAGTCTTTGCTGATATGCCTTCCAACCAGCTTCTCTATATCTCTTGG
CTTCGACAACAGGATTACGACCAGCTCCATAGACTCCACGACCAACAATGATGATGTCGCTACCGCAGTT
TACAATCACTTCTTCAGGAGTACGATATTGCTGTCCCAGCCCGTCTCCTTTAACATCCAAGCCGATACCA
GGGGACATAGTTATGTAGTCGCTTTGAAGGTTAGGAAATCGACGACCAGCTATAAAGCCAAAGCAAAAAT
CGGTATGCTTCTCAAACCATTCTAAGGTTTTCTCTGTGTAGGAACCAGTAGCCAAAGAGCCTTTGGAAGA
CATTTCAGCCAAAAGCAAGAGACCACGTCCCAAAGGTAAACCAACTTCTTTGAGGCCTTGTATAATACCC
TCGCCTGGCACTGTATGGCAATTTGTGATATGAGCCCAAGAAGCAATTTTGTACACACCAGATGCATATT
GTAGCTTGACGGTATTTCCAATGTCTGCGAATTTGCGATCCTCAAAGATAAGAAAACGATGCTTTTTACC
TAAGGCCACCAGTTTTTCTACCATATCCTGGTCGAAATCCTCGACAACGTCAATATGTGTCTTGATAACA
CAGACATAGGGTCCAATTTTATCTACCAATTCTAAGATTTCGGATTTCTTCGTCAAATCGACCGCGACTG
ACAAGTTGCTTTGCTTTTCTTCCATCAAAGCCAACAATTCCTTGGCAATGGGATTTTTCATCCCCTCAGC
TCTAGCTGAATAGCTTTGAAATACTCTAGCATCCATAACTTTGCTTTTAAACCTTTAATTTCGATCCAAG
CAAAAAAGAGGTTCTTGGTAGGACAATACGGTAAGAAAACACGACATGTGCAGAGATGCCGACGAAGCAT
AGTTAAACTGGGATGGTAAAATCAATTAAGAATTTATAAAGACAAAATTGTATAAGTCTCTAAAACATCT
TAATTATACCTCACAGAACTATCTAAAATATATTCACAAAGTGCAAACATTATCATGAAAAAGAACCATT
TTAATTTAAAGCAAGGGCATTAAGGCTTATTTACAGAATTTCTTACTTTTGTAAAGATTATAAGGCTGAT
TATCTTTTTCACCATGCCAAAAATTACACAAGATAGAATGGATGTTTGAAATTAAACGTGAGTATACAAA
CAAATACACTAGGTAAATCGAAACATTTTTTTCTCCATTAAGTAACAAATTCCTATTTAGAGAAAGAATG
CTGAGTAGATTAAATAATCTATACAAACTTTTTTAACACAAATGCATACATATAGCCAGTGGGATTTGTA
GCTAAGCTTGCGAATTCGAGTCTAACTCCTTAACCACTCGGACATAGTGACTTATCTGACACTCATTGTA
AATTAATATATATATAGGCATTTTGTTTAGTTAAAGGTACTTAAGTAATTAGTATAAACGAACCAATTTT
ATAATCAGGAAGTTAAGTGAATGGTAGCACATGTCGTAAAAATTGTGAATTTTTATTGAATAATATTTTA
AATACAAGCCTTTCTAGACTAGGTATACTCATAAACATATATGAGCAAAAGGATAGAGGAGATTACATTG
CATCTTCTACAAATTTATTTATTGCCCTTTACTGAAAAATTAAATAATGAGTACTAAATGATAAAAAGCG
CTCAGTACAAGAAAGATTGCAAAAATATTGCATTCTTCATGAATTAAAGTTGCATATAAGGCATATTGAA
AGTAATAGTACTAAAACAGCAGTTAGCGAAAATTAATAGAATTATATTCGCAAGACAATTGTGACATTAA
ATTAAAAAATTGTAGAATTTTTACTATCCTCTTTAACGCCATGAGCCTTTATAAAAAGGTTAAATTAGTT
TTAACATTCTTTTTTTGAGTAAGAGTTTACAATTTATCAAAACCTGTGTTATTATATTCATTAGTTTCAA
TTTATTAGCATCTAGAGAAAAATCAATTGGCAGTTACATTGTTGGAATTTATGAAGAAAAAGAATCTACA
ACGGAGAATAAGTTGCTGATCGCTTTCCCTAAAATTGTATATTTTGCTGAGCTTATTTTGACATTTCGTT
GAAGTTTTCTCTAATTCGCATTCATTTTAAGTAAAACAATGAGAAATAAAATTACAAAAAATACAAATTA
AAATACAATTTTTAGCTATAATTATAGACGATGCCCTTGTATCCCATTCTGTCTCGCTTGCCCCTACTTT
TTATCTTTTATATACCATAATGAACGCTGCCGCTACTAACCATACCCCGATTTTACATTTCGGACTCCCA
AGGACGTACAAAATAGAAAACTATAGAAAAAAATAATCAGAAAATAGCATGTCATCTCTTTGTAAAACGC
GTTTGCAAGAAGAAAGGAAACAATGGAGAAGAGATCATCCATTTGTATGTAAATTTTAGTAAACTTGAAG
AAATCACTAACAACTTCTCTTACTTAGGGATTCTATGCAAAACCTTGTAAATCATCTGATGGAGGACTCG
ATTTAATGAATTGGAAGGTTGGGCCCGCGGCCGCTTAGCTGAAACTTCCAACCCTCCTGCTCCCGTCACA
TTACTCGACAAAGCTAATGTTTTGGCAACTTCTCGTCTTTGGCGCAAGACTGTAGCTAAGATTTTTAAGG
AGGAATATCCTCACCTTACCTTAAAAAACCAGCTCATTGACTCCGCAGCCATGCTTTTGGTCAAGAGCCC
TCGTACACTTAACGGTGTTGTTTTGACTGACAACTTGTTTGGTGACATTATTTCAGATGAGGCTTCTGTC
ATTCCTGGTAGCTTGGGCCTTTTGCCTTCTGCCTCCCTTTCCGGTGTGGTAGGAAAATCAGAAGAAAAGG
TTCATTGTTTGGTTGAGCCCATTCACGGTAGCGCTCCCGAGCTCGAATTCACTGGCCGTCGTTTTACAAC
GTCGTGACTGGGAAAACCCTGGCGTTACCCAACTTAATCGCCTTGCAGCACATCCCCCTTTCGCCAGCTG
GCGTAATAGCGAAGAGGCCCGCACCGATCGCCCTTCCCAACAGTTGCGCAGCCTGAATGGCGAATGGCGC
CTGATGCGGTATTTTCTCCTTACGCATCTGTGCGGTATTTCACACCGCATA
[95 nt withheld, positions 8312-8406]
T
[46 nt withheld, positions 8408-8453]
C
[141 nt withheld, positions 8455-8595]
CCTTTGACGTTGGAGTCCACGTTCTTT
[37 nt withheld, positions 8623-8659]
ACTCTATCTCGGGCTATTCTTTTGATTTATAAGGGATTTTGCCGATTTCGGTCTATTGGTTAAAAAATGA
GCTGATTTAACAAAAATTTAACGCGAATTTTAACAAAATATTAACGTTTACAATTTTATGGTGCACTCTC
AGTACAATCTGCTCTGATGCCGCATAGTTAAGCCAGCCCCGACACCCGCCAACACCCGCTGACGCGCCCT
GACGGGCTTGTCTGCTCCCGGCATCCGCTTACAGACAAGCTGTGACCGTCTCCGGGAGCTGCATGTGTCA
GAGGTTTTCACCGTCATCACCGAAACGCGCGAGACGAAAGGGCCTCGTGATACGCCTATTTTTATAGGTT
AATGTCATGATAATAATGGTTTCTTAGACGTCAGGTGGCACTTTTCGGGGAAATGTGCGCGGAACCCCTA
TTTGTTTATTTTTCTAAATACATTCAAATATGTATCCGCTCATGAGACAATAACCCTGATAAATGCTTCA
ATAATATTGAAAAAGGAAGAGTATGAGTATTCAACATTTCCGTGTCGCCCTTATTCCCTTTTTTGCGGCA
TTTTGCCTTCCTGTTTTTGCTCACCCAGAAACGCTGGTGAAAGTAAAAGATGCTGAAGATCAGTTGGGTG
CACGAGTGGGTTACATCGAACTGGATCTCAACAGCGGTAAGATCCTTGAGAGTTTTCGCCCCGAAGAACG
TTTTCCAATGATGAGCACTTTTAAAGTTCTGCTATGTGGCGCGGTATTATCCCGTATTGACGCCGGGCAA
GAGCAACTCGGTCGCCGCATACACTATTCTCAGAATGACTTGGTTGAGTACTCACCAGTCACAGAAAAGC
ATCTTACGGATGGCATGACAGTAAGAGAATTATGCAGTGCTGCCATAACCATGAGTGATAACACTGCGGC
CAACTTACTTCTGACAACGATCGGAGGACCGAAGGAGCTAACCGCTTTTTTGCACAACATGGGGGATCAT
GTAACTCGCCTTGATCGTTGGGAACCGGAGCTGAATGAAGCCATACCAAACGACGAGCGTGACACCACGA
TGCCTGTAGCAATGGCAACAACGTTGCGCAAACTATTAACTGGCGAACTACTTACTCTAGCTTCCCGGCA
ACAATTAATAGACTGGATGGAGGCGGATAAAGTTGCAGGACCACTTCTGCGCTCGGCCCTTCCGGCTGGC
TGGTTTATTGCTGATAAATCTGGAGCCGGTGAGCGTGGGTCTCGCGGTATCATTGCAGCACTGGGGCCAG
ATGGTAAGCCCTCCCGTATCGTAGTTATCTACACGACGGGGAGTCAGGCAACTATGGATGAACGAAATAG
ACAGATCGCTGAGATAGGTGCCTCACTGATTAAGCATTGGTAACTGTCAGACCAAGTTTACTCATATATA
CTTTAGATTGATTTAAAACTTCATTTTTAATTTAAAAGGATCTAGGTGAAGATCCTTTTTGATAATCTCA
TGACCAAAATCCCTTAACGTGAGTTTTCGTTCCACTGAGCGTCAGACCCCGTAGAAAAGATCAAAGGATC
TTCTTGAGATCCTTTTTTTCTGCGCGTAATCTGCTGCTTGCAAACAAAAAAACCACCGCTACCAGCGGTG
GTTTGTTTGCCGGATCAAGAGCTACCAACTCTTTTTCCGAAGGTAACTGGCTTCAGCAGAGCGCAGATAC
CAAATACTGTTCTTCTAGTGTAGCCGTAGTTAGGCCACCACTTCAAGAACTCTGTAGCACCGCCTACATA
CCTCGCTCTGCTAATCCTGTTACCAGTGGCTGCTGCCAGTGGCGATAAGTCGTGTCTTACCGGGTTGGAC
TCAAGACGATAGTTACCGGATAAGGCGCAGCGGTCGGGCTGAACGGGGGGTTCGTGCACACAGCCCAGCT
TGGAGCGAACGACCTACACCGAACTGAGATACCTACAGCGTGAGCTATGAGAAAGCGCCACGCTTCCCGA
AGGGAGAAAGGCGGACAGGTATCCGGTAAGCGGCAGGGTCGGAACAGGAGAGCGCACGAGGGAGCTTCCA
GGGGGAAACGCCTGGTATCTTTATAGTCCTGTCGGGTTTCGCCACCTCTGACTTGAGCGTCGATTTTTGT
GATGCTCGTCAGGGGGGCGGAGCCTATGGAAAAACGCCAGCAACGCGGCCTTTTTACGGTTCCTGGCCTT
TTGCTGGCCTTTTGCTCACATGTTCTTTCCTGCGTTATCCCCTGATTCTGTGGATAACCGTATTACCGCC
TTTGAGTGAGCTGATACCGCTCGCCGCAGCCGAACGACCGAGCGCAGCGAGTCAGTGAGCGAGGAAGCGG
AAG
